>Addgene plasmid #191653 | pLenti-eGFP-dSaCas9-blast | addgene full sequence | sequence record 377036 | Addgene NGS Result
ACGACCGAGCGCAGCGAGTCAGTGAGCGAGGAAGCGGAAGAGCGCCCAATACGCAAACCGCCTCTCCCCG
CGCGTTGGCCGATTCATTAATGCAGCTGGCACGACAGGTTTCCCGACTGGAAAGCGGGCAGTGAGCGCAA
CGCAATTAATGTGAGTTAGCTCACTCATTAGGCACCCCAGGCTTTACACTTTATGCTTCCGGCTCGTATG
TTGTGTGGAATTGTGAGCGGATAACAATTTCACACAGGAAACAGCTATGACCATGATTACGCCAAGCGCG
CAATTAACCCTCACTAAAGGGAACAAAAGCTGGAGCTGCAAGCTTAATGTAGTCTTATGCAATACTCTTG
TAGTCTTGCAACATGGTAACGATGAGTTAGCAACATGCCTTACAAGGAGAGAAAAAGCACCGTGCATGCC
GATTGGTGGAAGTAAGGTGGTACGATCGTGCCTTATTAGGAAGGCAACAGACGGGTCTGACATGGATTGG
ACGAACCACTGAATTGCCGCATTGCAGAGATATTGTATTTAAGTGCCTAGCTCGATACATAAACGGGTCT
CTCTGGTTAGACCAGATCTGAGCCTGGGAGCTCTCTGGCTAACTAGGGAACCCACTGCTTAAGCCTCAAT
AAAGCTTGCCTTGAGTGCTTCAAGTAGTGTGTGCCCGTCTGTTGTGTGACTCTGGTAACTAGAGATCCCT
CAGACCCTTTTAGTCAGTGTGGAAAATCTCTAGCAGTGGCGCCCGAACAGGGACTTGAAAGCGAAAGGGA
AACCAGAGGAGCTCTCTCGACGCAGGACTCGGCTTGCTGAAGCGCGCACGGCAAGAGGCGAGGGGCGGCG
ACTGGTGAGTACGCCAAAAATTTTGACTAGCGGAGGCTAGAAGGAGAGAGATGGGTGCGAGAGCGTCAGT
ATTAAGCGGGGGAGAATTAGATCGCGATGGGAAAAAATTCGGTTAAGGCCAGGGGGAAAGAAAAAATATA
AATTAAAACATATAGTATGGGCAAGCAGGGAGCTAGAACGATTCGCAGTTAATCCTGGCCTGTTAGAAAC
ATCAGAAGGCTGTAGACAAATACTGGGACAGCTACAACCATCCCTTCAGACAGGATCAGAAGAACTTAGA
TCATTATATAATACAGTAGCAACCCTCTATTGTGTGCATCAAAGGATAGAGATAAAAGACACCAAGGAAG
CTTTAGACAAGATAGAGGAAGAGCAAAACAAAAGTAAGACCACCGCACAGCAAGCGGCCGCTGATCTTCA
GACCTGGAGGAGGAGATATGAGGGACAATTGGAGAAGTGAATTATATAAATATAAAGTAGTAAAAATTGA
ACCATTAGGAGTAGCACCCACCAAGGCAAAGAGAAGAGTGGTGCAGAGAGAAAAAAGAGCAGTGGGAATA
GGAGCTTTGTTCCTTGGGTTCTTGGGAGCAGCAGGAAGCACTATGGGCGCAGCGTCAATGACGCTGACGG
TACAGGCCAGACAATTATTGTCTGGTATAGTGCAGCAGCAGAACAATTTGCTGAGGGCTATTGAGGCGCA
ACAGCATCTGTTGCAACTCACAGTCTGGGGCATCAAGCAGCTCCAGGCAAGAATCCTGGCTGTGGAAAGA
TACCTAAAGGATCAACAGCTCCTGGGGATTTGGGGTTGCTCTGGAAAACTCATTTGCACCACTGCTGTGC
CTTGGAATGCTAGTTGGAGTAATAAATCTCTGGAACAGATTTGGAATCACACGACCTGGATGGAGTGGGA
CAGAGAAATTAACAATTACACAAGCTTAATACACTCCTTAATTGAAGAATCGCAAAACCAGCAAGAAAAG
AATGAACAAGAATTATTGGAATTAGATAAATGGGCAAGTTTGTGGAATTGGTTTAACATAACAAATTGGC
TGTGGTATATAAAATTATTCATAATGATAGTAGGAGGCTTGGTAGGTTTAAGAATAGTTTTTGCTGTACT
TTCTATAGTGAATAGAGTTAGGCAGGGATATTCACCATTATCGTTTCAGACCCACCTCCCAACCCCGAGG
GGACCCGACAGGCCCGAAGGAATAGAAGAAGAAGGTGGAGAGAGAGACAGAGACAGATCCATTCGATTAG
TGAACGGATCTCGACGGTATCGGTTAACTTTTAAAAGAAAAGGGGGGATTGGGGGGTACAGTGCAGGGGA
AAGAATAGTAGACATAATAGCAACAGACATACAAACTAAAGAATTACAAAAACAAATTACAAAAATTCAA
AATTTTATCGATAAGCTTGGGAGTTCCGCGTTACATAACTTACGGTAAATGGCCCGCCTGGCTGACCGCC
CAACGACCCCCGCCCATTGACGTCAATAATGACGTATGTTCCCATAGTAACGCCAATAGGGACTTTCCAT
TGACGTCAATGGGTGGAGTATTTACGGTAAACTGCCCACTTGGCAGTACATCAAGTGTATCATATGCCAA
GTACGCCCCCTATTGACGTCAATGACGGTAAATGGCCCGCCTGGCATTATGCCCAGTACATGACCTTATG
GGACTTTCCTACTTGGCAGTACATCTACGTATTAGTCATCGCTATTACCATGGTGATGCGGTTTTGGCAG
TACATCAATGGGCGTGGATAGCGGTTTGACTCACGGGGATTTCCAAGTCTCCACCCCATTGACGTCAATG
GGAGTTTGTTTTGGCACCAAAATCAACGGGACTTTCCAAAATGTCGTAACAACTCCGCCCCATTGACGCA
AATGGGCGGTAGGCGTGTACGGTGGGAGGTCTATATAAGCAGAGCTCGTTTAGTGAACCGTCAGATCGCC
TGGAGACGCCATCCACGCTGTTTTGACCTCCATAGAAGACACCGACTCTAGGGCTGCAGGTCCGATCCAC
CGGTCGCCACCATGGTGAGCAAGGGCGAGGAGCTGTTCACCGGGGTGGTGCCCATCCTGGTCGAGCTGGA
CGGCGACGTAAACGGCCACAAGTTCAGCGTGTCCGGCGAGGGCGAGGGCGATGCCACCTACGGCAAGCTG
ACCCTGAAGTTCATCTGCACCACCGGCAAGCTGCCCGTGCCCTGGCCCACCCTCGTGACCACCCTGACCT
ACGGCGTGCAGTGCTTCAGCCGCTACCCCGACCACATGAAGCAGCACGACTTCTTCAAGTCCGCCATGCC
CGAAGGCTACGTCCAGGAGCGCACCATCTTCTTCAAGGACGACGGCAACTACAAGACCCGCGCCGAGGTG
AAGTTCGAGGGCGACACCCTGGTGAACCGCATCGAGCTGAAGGGCATCGACTTCAAGGAGGACGGCAACA
TCCTGGGGCACAAGCTGGAGTACAACTACAACAGCCACAACGTCTATATCATGGCCGACAAGCAGAAGAA
CGGCATCAAGGTGAACTTCAAGATCCGCCACAACATCGAGGACGGCAGCGTGCAGCTCGCCGACCACTAC
CAGCAGAACACCCCCATCGGCGACGGCCCCGTGCTGCTGCCCGACAACCACTACCTGAGCACCCAGTCCG
CCCTGAGCAAAGACCCCAACGAGAAGCGCGATCACATGGTCCTGCTGGAGTTCGTGACCGCCGCCGGGAT
CACTCTCGGCATGGACGAGCTGTACAAGGGATCTGGAGCAACAAACTTCTCACTACTCAAACAAGCAGGT
GACGTGGAGGAGAATCCCGGGCCTTCTAGAGGATCCGGCTCCGGCGAGGGCAGGGGAAGTCTACTAACAT
GCGGGGACGTGGAGGAAAATCCCGGCCCAGCTAGCATGGGCAAACGGAACTACATCCTGGGGCTTGCCAT
TGGGATAACCAGCGTTGGCTACGGAATTATTGATTATGAGACACGCGATGTGATTGACGCCGGGGTTAGG
CTGTTCAAAGAGGCCAACGTTGAAAACAACGAGGGAAGACGGAGTAAGCGCGGAGCAAGAAGACTCAAGC
GCAGACGGAGACATCGGATTCAGAGGGTGAAAAAGCTGCTCTTCGATTACAATCTCCTGACCGATCATAG
TGAGCTGAGCGGAATCAACCCCTACGAGGCGCGAGTGAAAGGGCTTTCCCAGAAGCTGTCCGAAGAGGAG
TTCTCCGCCGCGTTGCTGCACCTGGCCAAACGGAGGGGGGTTCACAATGTAAACGAAGTGGAGGAGGACA
CGGGCAATGAACTTAGTACGAAAGAACAGATCAGTAGGAACTCTAAGGCTCTCGAAGAGAAATACGTCGC
TGAGTTGCAGCTTGAGAGACTGAAAAAAGACGGCGAAGTACGCGGATCTATTAATAGGTTCAAGACTTCA
GATTACGTAAAGGAAGCCAAGCAGCTCCTGAAAGTACAGAAAGCGTACCATCAGCTCGATCAGAGCTTCA
TCGATACCTACATAGATTTGCTGGAGACACGGAGGACATACTACGAGGGCCCAGGGGAAGGATCTCCTTT
TGGGTGGAAGGACATCAAGGAATGGTACGAGATGCTTATGGGACATTGTACATATTTTCCGGAGGAGCTC
AGGAGCGTCAAGTACGCCTACAATGCCGACCTGTACAATGCCCTCAATGACCTCAATAACCTCGTGATTA
CCAGGGACGAGAACGAGAAGCTGGAGTACTATGAAAAGTTCCAGATTATCGAGAATGTGTTTAAGCAGAA
GAAGAAGCCGACACTTAAGCAGATTGCAAAGGAAATCCTCGTGAATGAGGAAGATATCAAGGGATACAGA
GTGACAAGTACAGGCAAGCCCGAGTTCACAAATCTGAAGGTGTACCACGATATTAAGGACATAACCGCAC
GAAAGGAGATAATCGAAAACGCTGAGCTCCTCGATCAGATCGCAAAAATTCTTACCATCTACCAGTCTAG
TGAGGACATTCAGGAGGAACTGACTAATCTGAACAGTGAGCTCACCCAAGAGGAAATTGAGCAGATTTCA
AACCTGAAAGGCTACACCGGGACGCACAATCTGAGCCTCAAAGCAATCAACCTCATTCTGGATGAACTTT
GGCACACAAATGACAACCAAATTGCCATATTCAACCGCCTGAAACTGGTGCCAAAAAAAGTGGATCTGTC
ACAGCAAAAGGAAATCCCTACAACCTTGGTTGACGATTTTATTCTGTCCCCCGTTGTCAAGCGGAGCTTC
ATCCAGTCAATCAAGGTGATCAATGCCATCATTAAAAAATACGGATTGCCAAACGATATAATTATCGAGC
TTGCACGAGAGAAGAACTCAAAGGACGCCCAGAAGATGATTAACGAAATGCAGAAGCGCAACCGCCAGAC
AAACGAACGCATAGAGGAAATTATAAGAACAACCGGCAAAGAGAATGCCAAGTATCTGATCGAGAAAATC
AAGCTGCACGACATGCAAGAAGGCAAGTGCCTGTACTCTCTGGAAGCTATCCCACTCGAAGATCTGCTGA
ATAATCCATTCAATTACGAGGTGGACGCCATCATCCCTAGATCCGTAAGCTTTGACAATTCCTTCAATAA
CAAAGTTCTGGTTAAACAGGAGGAAAATTCTAAAAAAGGGAACCGGACCCCGTTCCAGTACCTGAGCTCC
AGTGACAGCAAGATTAGCTACGAGACTTTTAAGAAACATATTCTGAATCTGGCCAAAGGCAAAGGCAGGA
TCAGCAAGACCAAGAAGGAGTACCTCCTCGAAGAACGCGACATTAACAGATTTAGTGTGCAGAAAGATTT
CATCAACCGAAACCTTGTCGATACTCGGTACGCCACGAGAGGCCTGATGAATCTCCTCAGGAGCTACTTC
CGCGTCAATAATCTGGACGTTAAAGTCAAGAGCATAAATGGGGGATTCACCAGCTTTCTGAGGAGAAAGT
GGAAGTTTAAGAAGGAACGAAACAAAGGATACAAGCACCATGCTGAGGATGCTTTGATCATCGCTAACGC
GGACTTTATCTTTAAGGAATGGAAAAAGCTGGATAAGGCAAAGAAAGTGATGGAAAACCAGATGTTCGAG
GAGAAGCAGGCAGAGTCAATGCCTGAGATCGAGACAGAGCAGGAATACAAGGAAATTTTCATCACCCCTC
ATCAGATTAAACACATAAAGGACTTCAAAGACTATAAATACTCTCATAGGGTGGACAAAAAACCCAATCG
CGAGCTCATTAATGACACCCTGTACTCAACACGGAAGGATGATAAAGGTAATACCTTGATTGTGAATAAT
CTTAATGGATTGTATGACAAAGATAACGACAAGCTCAAGAAGCTGATCAACAAGTCTCCAGAGAAGCTCC
TTATGTATCACCACGACCCACAGACTTATCAGAAATTGAAACTGATCATGGAGCAATACGGGGATGAGAA
GAACCCACTCTACAAATATTATGAGGAAACAGGTAATTACCTGACCAAGTACTCCAAGAAGGATAACGGA
CCAGTGATCAAAAAGATAAAGTACTATGGCAACAAACTTAATGCGCATTTGGACATAACTGACGATTACC
CCAATTCTCGAAACAAGGTTGTGAAGCTCTCCCTGAAGCCTTATAGATTTGACGTGTACCTGGATAATGG
GGTTTATAAATTCGTCACCGTGAAAAATCTGGACGTGATCAAAAAGGAGAACTATTATGAAGTAAACTCA
AAGTGCTATGAGGAGGCGAAGAAGCTGAAGAAGATCTCCAATCAGGCCGAGTTCATCGCTTCCTTCTATA
ATAACGATCTCATCAAGATCAATGGAGAGCTTTATCGCGTCATTGGTGTGAACAATGACTTGCTGAACAG
GATCGAAGTCAATATGATAGACATTACCTACCGGGAGTATCTCGAAAACATGAATGATAAACGGCCGCCT
CGCATCATCAAGACAATCGCATCTAAAACTCAGTCAATAAAAAAGTACTCTACCGATATCCTGGGGAATC
TCTATGAAGTGAAGTCAAAGAAGCACCCACAAATCATTAAAAAAGGTGGATCCCCCAAGAAGAAGAGGAA
AGTCTCGAGCGACTACAAAGACCATGACGGTGATTATAAAGATCATGACATCGATTACAAGGATGACGAT
GACAAGTAAAGCGGCCGCCACTGTGCTGGATATCTGCAGAATTCGTTCCGGAGTCGTCGACTCTAGAGGG
CCCGCGGTTCGAAGGTAAGCCTATCCCTAACCCTCTCCTCGGTCTCGATTCTACGCGTACCGGTTAGTAA
TGATCGACAATCAACCTCTGGATTACAAAATTTGTGAAAGATTGACTGGTATTCTTAACTATGTTGCTCC
TTTTACGCTATGTGGATACGCTGCTTTAATGCCTTTGTATCATGCTATTGCTTCCCGTATGGCTTTCATT
TTCTCCTCCTTGTATAAATCCTGGTTGCTGTCTCTTTATGAGGAGTTGTGGCCCGTTGTCAGGCAACGTG
GCGTGGTGTGCACTGTGTTTGCTGACGCAACCCCCACTGGTTGGGGCATTGCCACCACCTGTCAGCTCCT
TTCCGGGACTTTCGCTTTCCCCCTCCCTATTGCCACGGCGGAACTCATCGCCGCCTGCCTTGCCCGCTGC
TGGACAGGGGCTCGGCTGTTGGGCACTGACAATTCCGTGGTGTTGTCGGGGAAGCTGACGTCCTTTCCAT
GGCTGCTCGCCTGTGTTGCCACCTGGATTCTGCGCGGGACGTCCTTCTGCTACGTCCCTTCGGCCCTCAA
TCCAGCGGACCTTCCTTCCCGCGGCCTGCTGCCGGCTCTGCGGCCTCTTCCGCGTCTTCGCCTTCGCCCT
CAGACGAGTCGGATCTCCCTTTGGGCCGCCTCCCCGCCTGGCGATGGTACCGGTGTGGAAAGTCCCCAGG
CTCCCCAGCAGGCAGAAGTATGCAAAGCATGCATCTCAATTAGTCAGCAACCAGGTGTGGAAAGTCCCCA
GGCTCCCCAGCAGGCAGAAGTATGCAAAGCATGCATCTCAATTAGTCAGCAACCATAGTCCCGCCCCTAA
CTCCGCCCATCCCGCCCCTAACTCCGCCCAGTTCCGCCCATTCTCCGCCCCATGGCTGACTAATTTTTTT
TATTTATGCAGAGGCCGAGGCCGCCTCTGCCTCTGAGCTATTCCAGAAGTAGTGAGGAGGCTTTTTTGGA
GGCCTAGGCTTTTGCAAAAAGCTCCCGGGAGCTTGTATATCCATTTTCGGATCTGATCAGCACGTGTTGA
CAATTAATCATCGGCATAGTATATCGGCATAGTATAATACGACAAGGTGAGGAACTAAACCATGGCCAAG
CCTTTGTCTCAAGAAGAATCCACCCTCATTGAAAGAGCAACGGCTACAATCAACAGCATCCCCATCTCTG
AAGACTACAGCGTCGCCAGCGCAGCTCTCTCTAGCGACGGCCGCATCTTCACTGGTGTCAATGTATATCA
TTTTACTGGGGGACCTTGTGCAGAACTCGTGGTGCTGGGCACTGCTGCTGCTGCGGCAGCTGGCAACCTG
ACTTGTATCGTCGCGATCGGAAATGAGAACAGGGGCATCTTGAGCCCCTGCGGACGGTGCCGACAGGTGC
TTCTCGATCTGCATCCTGGGATCAAAGCCATAGTGAAGGACAGTGATGGACAGCCGACGGCAGTTGGGAT
TCGTGAATTGCTGCCCTCTGGTTATGTGTGGGAGGGCTAAGCACAATTCGAGCTCGGTACCTTTAAGACC
AATGACTTACAAGGCAGCTGTAGATCTTAGCCACTTTTTAAAAGAAAAGGGGGGACTGGAAGGGCTAATT
CACTCCCAACGAAGACAAGATCTGCTTTTTGCTTGTACTGGGTCTCTCTGGTTAGACCAGATCTGAGCCT
GGGAGCTCTCTGGCTAACTAGGGAACCCACTGCTTAAGCCTCAATAAAGCTTGCCTTGAGTGCTTCAAGT
AGTGTGTGCCCGTCTGTTGTGTGACTCTGGTAACTAGAGATCCCTCAGACCCTTTTAGTCAGTGTGGAAA
ATCTCTAGCAGTAGTAGTTCATGTCATCTTATTATTCAGTATTTATAACTTGCAAAGAAATGAATATCAG
AGAGTGAGAGGAACTTGTTTATTGCAGCTTATAATGGTTACAAATAAAGCAATAGCATCACAAATTTCAC
AAATAAAGCATTTTTTTCACTGCATTCTAGTTGTGGTTTGTCCAAACTCATCAATGTATCTTATCATGTC
TGGCTCTAGCTATCCCGCCCCTAACTCCGCCCATCCCGCCCCTAACTCCGCCCAGTTCCGCCCATTCTCC
GCCCCATGGCTGACTAATTTTTTTTATTTATGCAGAGGCCGAGGCCGCCTCGGCCTCTGAGCTATTCCAG
AAGTAGTGAGGAGGCTTTTTTGGAGGCCTAGGGACGTACCCAATTCGCCCTATAGTGAGTCGTATTACGC
GCGCTCACTGGCCGTCGTTTTACAACGTCGTGACTGGGAAAACCCTGGCGTTACCCAACTTAATCGCCTT
GCAGCACATCCCCCTTTCGCCAGCTGGCGTAATAGCGAAGAGGCCCGCACCGATCGCCCTTCCCAACAGT
TGCGCAGCCTGAATGGCGAATGGG
[124 nt withheld, positions 9475-9598]
C
[91 nt withheld, positions 9600-9690]
A
[49 nt withheld, positions 9692-9740]
CCTTTGACGTTGGAGTCCACGTTCTTT
[37 nt withheld, positions 9768-9804]
ACCCTATCTCGGTCTATTCTTTTGATTTATAAGGGATTTTGCCGATTTCGGCCTATTGGTTAAAAAATGA
GCTGATTTAACAAAAATTTAACGCGAATTTTAACAAAATATTAACGCTTACAATTTAGGTGGCACTTTTC
GGGGAAATGTGCGCGGAACCCCTATTTGTTTATTTTTCTAAATACATTCAAATATGTATCCGCTCATGAG
ACAATAACCCTGATAAATGCTTCAATAATATTGAAAAAGGAAGAGTATGAGTATTCAACATTTCCGTGTC
GCCCTTATTCCCTTTTTTGCGGCATTTTGCCTTCCTGTTTTTGCTCACCCAGAAACGCTGGTGAAAGTAA
AAGATGCTGAAGATCAGTTGGGTGCACGAGTGGGTTACATCGAACTGGATCTCAACAGCGGTAAGATCCT
TGAGAGTTTTCGCCCCGAAGAACGTTTTCCAATGATGAGCACTTTTAAAGTTCTGCTATGTGGCGCGGTA
TTATCCCGTATTGACGCCGGGCAAGAGCAACTCGGTCGCCGCATACACTATTCTCAGAATGACTTGGTTG
AGTACTCACCAGTCACAGAAAAGCATCTTACGGATGGCATGACAGTAAGAGAATTATGCAGTGCTGCCAT
AACCATGAGTGATAACACTGCGGCCAACTTACTTCTGACAACGATCGGAGGACCGAAGGAGCTAACCGCT
TTTTTGCACAACATGGGGGATCATGTAACTCGCCTTGATCGTTGGGAACCGGAGCTGAATGAAGCCATAC
CAAACGACGAGCGTGACACCACGATGCCTGTAGCAATGGCAACAACGTTGCGCAAACTATTAACTGGCGA
ACTACTTACTCTAGCTTCCCGGCAACAATTAATAGACTGGATGGAGGCGGATAAAGTTGCAGGACCACTT
CTGCGCTCGGCCCTTCCGGCTGGCTGGTTTATTGCTGATAAATCTGGAGCCGGTGAGCGTGGGTCTCGCG
GTATCATTGCAGCACTGGGGCCAGATGGTAAGCCCTCCCGTATCGTAGTTATCTACACGACGGGGAGTCA
GGCAACTATGGATGAACGAAATAGACAGATCGCTGAGATAGGTGCCTCACTGATTAAGCATTGGTAACTG
TCAGACCAAGTTTACTCATATATACTTTAGATTGATTTAAAACTTCATTTTTAATTTAAAAGGATCTAGG
TGAAGATCCTTTTTGATAATCTCATGACCAAAATCCCTTAACGTGAGTTTTCGTTCCACTGAGCGTCAGA
CCCCGTAGAAAAGATCAAAGGATCTTCTTGAGATCCTTTTTTTCTGCGCGTAATCTGCTGCTTGCAAACA
AAAAAACCACCGCTACCAGCGGTGGTTTGTTTGCCGGATCAAGAGCTACCAACTCTTTTTCCGAAGGTAA
CTGGCTTCAGCAGAGCGCAGATACCAAATACTGTTCTTCTAGTGTAGCCGTAGTTAGGCCACCACTTCAA
GAACTCTGTAGCACCGCCTACATACCTCGCTCTGCTAATCCTGTTACCAGTGGCTGCTGCCAGTGGCGAT
AAGTCGTGTCTTACCGGGTTGGACTCAAGACGATAGTTACCGGATAAGGCGCAGCGGTCGGGCTGAACGG
GGGGTTCGTGCTCACAGCCCAGCTTGGAGCGAACGACCTACACCGAACTGAGATACCTACAGCGTGAGCT
ATGAGAAAGCGCCACGCTTCCCGAAGGGAGAAAGGCGGACAGGTATCCGGTAAGCGGCAGGGTCGGAACA
GGAGAGCGCACGAGGGAGCTTCCAGGGGGAAACGCCTGGTATCTTTATAGTCCTGTCGGGTTTCGCCACC
TCTGACTTGAGCGTCGATTTTTGTGATGCTCGTCAGGGGGGCGGAGCCTATGGAAAAACGCCAGCAACGC
GGCCTTTTTACGGTTCCTGGCCTTTTGCTGGCCTTTTGCTCACATGTTCTTTCCTGCGTTATCCCCTGAT
TCTGTGGATAACCGTATTACCGCCTTTGAGTGAGCTGATACCGCTCGCCGCAGCCGA
Features (pLannotate 1.2.2; 34 found; start..end, strand, type, name):
      1..40      +  rep_origin     RSF ori (fragment): Plasmids containing the RSF 1030 origin of replication can be propagated in E. coli cells that contain additional plasmids with compatible origins.
     42..134     +  CDS            lacI (fragment): lac repressor; lacI; The lac repressor binds to the lac operator to inhibit transcription in E. coli. This inhibition can be relieved by adding lactose or isopropyl-β-D-thiogalactopyranoside (IPTG).
    147..168     +  protein_bind   CAP binding site: CAP binding activates transcription in the presence of cAMP. E. coli catabolite activator protein
    183..213     +  promoter       lac promoter: promoter for the E. coli lac operon
    217..239     +  protein_bind   lac operator (fragment): The lac repressor binds to the lac operator to inhibit transcription in E. coli. This inhibition can be relieved by adding lactose or isopropyl-β-D-thiogalactopyranoside (IPTG). lac repressor encoded by lacI
    282..300     +  promoter       T3 promoter: promoter for bacteriophage T3 RNA polymerase
    328..554     +  promoter       RSV promoter: Rous sarcoma virus enhancer/promoter
    555..735     +  LTR            5' LTR (truncated): truncated 5' long terminal repeat (LTR) from HIV-1
    782..907     +  misc_feature   HIV-1 Ψ: packaging signal of human immunodeficiency virus type 1
    891..1254    +  CDS            HIV-1 gag (fragment): gag protein from human immunodeficiency virus 1; gag
   1400..1633    +  misc_feature   RRE: The Rev response element (RRE) of HIV-1 allows for Rev-dependent mRNA export from the nucleus to the cytoplasm.
   2010..2110    +  CDS            Rev (fragment): human immunodeficiency virus 1 (HIV-1) Rev protein; rev; enhances nuclear export of unspliced and incompletely spliced viral mRNAs
   2129..2246    +  misc_feature   cPPT/CTS: central polypurine tract and central termination sequence of HIV-1
   2269..2572    +  enhancer       CMV enhancer: human cytomegalovirus immediate early enhancer
   2573..2776    +  promoter       CMV promoter: human cytomegalovirus (CMV) immediate early promoter
   2882..3598    +  CDS            EGFP: EGFP is a basic (constitutively fluorescent) green fluorescent protein published in 1996, derived from Aequorea victoria. It is reported to be a rapidly-maturing weak dimer with moderate acid sensitivity.
   3686..3738    +  CDS            T2A (fragment): 2A peptide from Thosea asigna virus capsid protein Eukaryotic ribosomes fail to insert a peptide bond between the Gly and Pro residues, yielding separate polypeptides.
   3752..6907    +  CDS            cas9: CAS9_STAAU - Experimental evidence at protein level: Swiss-Prot protein existence level 1. CRISPR (clustered regularly interspaced short palindromic repeat) is an adaptive immune system that provides protection against mobile genetic elements (viruses, transposable elements and conjugative plasmids). CRISPR clusters contain spacers, sequences complementary to antecedent mobile elements, and target invading nucleic acids. CRISPR clusters are transcribed and processed into CRISPR RNA (crRNA). In type II CRISPR systems correct processing of pre-crRNA requires a trans- encoded small RNA (tracrRNA)
   6941..7006    +  CDS            3xFLAG: three tandem FLAG® epitope tags, followed by an enterokinase cleavage site
   7084..7125    +  CDS            V5 tag: epitope tag from simian virus 5
   7149..7737    +  misc_feature   WPRE: woodchuck hepatitis virus posttranscriptional regulatory element
   7752..8068    +  promoter       SV40 promoter: SV40 enhancer and early promoter
   8116..8163    +  promoter       EM7 promoter: synthetic bacterial promoter&nbsp
   8182..8580    +  CDS            BSD: blasticidin S deaminase; Aspergillus terreus BSD; confers resistance to blasticidin
   8597..8665    +  CDS            nef (fragment): NEF_HV1Z2 - Experimental evidence at protein level: Swiss-Prot protein existence level 1. Extracellular Nef protein targets CD4(+) T-lymphocytes for apoptosis by interacting with CXCR4 surface receptors. From Human immunodeficiency virus type 1 group M subtype D (isolate Z2/CDC-Z34) (HIV-1).
   8667..8900    +  LTR            3' LTR (ΔU3): self-inactivating 3' long terminal repeat (LTR) from HIV-1
   8972..9093    +  polyA_signal   SV40 poly(A) signal: SV40 polyadenylation signal
   9133..9268    +  rep_origin     SV40 ori: SV40 origin of replication
   9289..9307    -  promoter       T7 promoter: promoter for bacteriophage T7 RNA polymerase
   9315..9470    +  CDS            lacZα (fragment): LacZα fragment of β-galactosidase; lacZ fragment
   9475..9903    +  rep_origin     f1 ori (sequence partly withheld): f1 bacteriophage origin of replication; arrow indicates direction of (+) strand synthesis
   9956..10060   +  promoter       AmpR promoter: bla
  10061..10921   +  CDS            AmpR: β-lactamase; bla; confers resistance to ampicillin, carbenicillin, and related antibiotics
  11092..11680   +  rep_origin     ori: high-copy-number ColE1/pMB1/pBR322/pUC origin of replication
