[The description below was written by a language model from this plasmid's Addgene catalogue record and pLannotate feature annotations shown in this document.]
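Description:
pLenti-eGFP-dSaCas9-blast is an 11.8 kb third-generation-style, self-inactivating HIV-1 lentiviral transfer plasmid built on the pLenti-V6.3 Ultra backbone for mammalian expression of catalytically dead Staphylococcus aureus Cas9. In bacteria it is maintained through a high-copy ColE1/pUC origin and selected with ampicillin via the bla gene; an f1 origin and remnants of lac/lacZα cloning sequences are also annotated. The viral portion begins with an RSV promoter driving a truncated 5' LTR, which makes genomic RNA production Tat-independent. This is followed by the Ψ packaging signal with a partial gag sequence, the Rev response element for nuclear export of the unspliced genome, and the cPPT/CTS that aids nuclear import. It ends in a ΔU3 3' LTR that disables LTR promoter activity after integration, with an SV40 polyadenylation signal and SV40 origin downstream.

Between the LTRs, the CMV enhancer/promoter drives a single synthetic open reading frame, cloned between NheI and EcoRI, encoding EGFP, a T2A ribosome-skipping peptide and dSaCas9 carrying a C-terminal 3xFLAG tag, so that the fluorescent marker and the nuclease-dead protein are produced as separate polypeptides from one transcript. A backbone V5 tag sequence is annotated shortly downstream of the 3xFLAG; the record does not indicate whether it is translated. A WPRE follows to enhance transcript stability and expression. A separate SV40 promoter (with a bacterial EM7 promoter) drives blasticidin S deaminase, allowing blasticidin selection of transduced cells alongside GFP monitoring. No guide RNA cassette is annotated, so guides would have to be supplied separately. The associated work uses dCas orthologs to sterically shield off-target sites from active CRISPR/Cas nucleases.
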