Addgene plasmid #191653: pLenti-eGFP-dSaCas9-blast
Purpose: Lentiviral expression of S. aureus dead Cas9 (dCas9/dSaCas9/SadCas9), eGFP, and the blasticidin resistance gene.
Depositing lab: Moshe Szyf. Depositing organization: McGill University. Publication: The PROTECTOR strategy employs dCas orthologs to sterically shield off-target sites from CRISPR/Cas activity. Sapozhnikov DM, Szyf M. Sci Rep. 2023 Feb 9;13(1):2280. doi: 10.1038/s41598-023-29332-2. PubMed 36759683.
Backbone
  Vector backbone: pLenti- V6.3 Ultra
  Backbone manufacturer: Addgene #106172
  Vector type: Mammalian Expression, Lentiviral, CRISPR
  Selectable markers: Blasticidin
Growth in bacteria
  Bacterial resistance: Ampicillin, 100 μg/mL
  Growth temperature: 37°C
  Growth strain: NEB Stable
  Copy number: Unknown
Gene/Insert
  Gene/Insert name: eGFP-T2A-dSaCas9 (alt names: SadCas9; dSaCas9)
  Species: Synthetic
  Promoter: CMV
  Tag / fusion protein: 3XFLAG (C terminal on insert)
  Cloning method: Restriction Enzyme; 5′ cloning site NheI (not destroyed); 3′ cloning site EcoRI (not destroyed)
  Sequencing primers: 5′ CMV-F
Resource information
  A portion of this plasmid was derived from a plasmid made by: Sa-dCas9-NLS-3xFLAG/pcDNA3.1 (Addgene plasmid #98041)
Terms and licenses: Academic/Nonprofit Terms; Industry Terms: Not Available to Industry
How to cite: pLenti-eGFP-dSaCas9-blast was a gift from Moshe Szyf (Addgene plasmid # 191653 ; http://n2t.net/addgene:191653 ; RRID:Addgene_191653)
